Addgene plasmid #185722: FUGW-UBC-EGFP-2A-BoNT-B (LC)
Purpose: Lentiviral expression of GFP and botulinum neurotoxin type B light chain from UbC promoter
Depositing lab: Jun Ding. Depositing organization: Stanford University. Publication: Postsynaptic synucleins mediate endocannabinoid signaling. Albarran E, Sun Y, Liu Y, Raju K, Dong A, Li Y, Wang S, Sudhof TC, Ding JB. Nat Neurosci. 2023 Jun;26(6):997-1007. doi: 10.1038/s41593-023-01345-0. Epub 2023 May 29. PubMed 37248337.
Backbone
  Vector backbone: FUGW (Plasmid #14883)
  Backbone size w/o insert (bp): 9930
  Total vector size (bp): 11323
  Vector type: Mammalian Expression, Lentiviral
Growth in bacteria
  Bacterial resistance: Ampicillin, 100 μg/mL
  Growth temperature: 30°C
  Growth strain: NEB Stable
  Copy number: High Copy
Gene/Insert
  Gene/Insert name: botulinum neurotoxin type B light chain (alt name: BoNT-B)
  Species: Clostridium botulinum
  Insert size (bp): 1371
  Promoter: hUbC
  Cloning method: Restriction Enzyme; 5′ cloning site BsrGI (not destroyed); 3′ cloning site EcoRI (not destroyed)
  Sequencing primers: 5′ EGFP-C; 3′ WPRE-R
Resource information
  A portion of this plasmid was derived from a plasmid made by: Thomas C. Südhof, Stanford
Terms and licenses: Academic/Nonprofit Terms; Industry Terms: Not Available to Industry
How to cite: FUGW-UBC-EGFP-2A-BoNT-B (LC) was a gift from Jun Ding (Addgene plasmid # 185722 ; http://n2t.net/addgene:185722 ; RRID:Addgene_185722)
