[The description below was written by a language model from this plasmid's Addgene catalogue record and pLannotate feature annotations shown in this document.]
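Description:
FUGW-UBC-EGFP-2A-BoNT-B (LC) is a lentiviral transfer plasmid built on the FUGW backbone for expression in mammalian cells, either by direct transfection or after packaging into HIV-1-derived particles. It is maintained in E. coli through a high-copy ColE1/pUC-type origin and ampicillin resistance (AmpR), and an f1 origin is also present. The backbone additionally carries an SV40/EM7-driven BleoR cassette with an SV40 polyadenylation signal, lying outside the LTR-flanked region, so it would not be transferred with the viral genome.

The viral portion begins with a CMV enhancer/promoter fused to a truncated 5' LTR, which drives production of genomic RNA in packaging cells. It is followed by the Ψ packaging signal with a gag fragment, the Rev response element for Rev-dependent nuclear export, and the cPPT/CTS. The internal human ubiquitin C promoter drives a single open reading frame encoding EGFP. According to the construct name, EGFP is joined through a 2A self-cleaving peptide to the light chain of Clostridium botulinum neurotoxin type B. The 2A element is not annotated separately but would fit the gap between the two coding features. The automated annotation of the toxin fragment quotes heavy-chain text from the parent protein entry, but the catalogue specifies that only the light chain is present. A WPRE downstream enhances transcript expression, and the cassette ends with a truncated 3' LTR and a bGH polyadenylation signal.

The light chain is the toxin's protease domain, known to cleave synaptobrevin/VAMP and thereby block SNARE-dependent vesicle fusion. EGFP marks the transduced cells that co-express it. The associated study concerns postsynaptic mechanisms of endocannabinoid signaling. The sequenced record is slightly shorter than the listed total size.
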