Features (pLannotate 1.2.2; 32 found; start..end, strand, type, name):
    191..570     +  enhancer       CMV enhancer: human cytomegalovirus immediate early enhancer
    571..770     +  promoter       CMV promoter: human cytomegalovirus (CMV) immediate early promoter
    788..968     +  LTR            5' LTR (truncated): truncated 5' long terminal repeat (LTR) from HIV-1
   1015..1140    +  misc_feature   HIV-1 Ψ: packaging signal of human immunodeficiency virus type 1
   1124..1487    +  CDS            HIV-1 gag (fragment): gag protein from human immunodeficiency virus 1; gag
   1633..1866    +  misc_feature   RRE: The Rev response element (RRE) of HIV-1 allows for Rev-dependent mRNA export from the nucleus to the cytoplasm.
   2243..2343    +  CDS            Rev (fragment): human immunodeficiency virus 1 (HIV-1) Rev protein; rev; enhances nuclear export of unspliced and incompletely spliced viral mRNAs
   2393..2510    +  misc_feature   cPPT/CTS: central polypurine tract and central termination sequence of HIV-1
   2575..3786    +  promoter       UbC promoter: human ubiquitin C promoter
   3797..3830    -  misc_feature   MCS (fragment): pUC18/19 multiple cloning site
   3840..4556    +  CDS            EGFP: EGFP is a basic (constitutively fluorescent) green fluorescent protein published in 1996, derived from Aequorea victoria. It is reported to be a rapidly-maturing weak dimer with moderate acid sensitivity.
   4650..5972    +  CDS            botB (fragment): BXB_CLOBK - Experimental evidence at protein level: Swiss-Prot protein existence level 1. [Botulinum neurotoxin B heavy chain]: Responsible for host epithelial cell transcytosis, host nerve cell targeting and translocation of light chain (LC) into host cytosol. Composed of 3 subdomains; the translocation domain (TD), and N-terminus and C- terminus of the receptor-binding domain (RBD). The RBD is responsible for the adherence of the toxin to the cell surface. It simultaneously recognizes 2 coreceptors; polysialated gangliosides and host synaptotagmin-1 and -2 (SYT1 and SYT2) which bind simultan
   5976..6000    +  misc_feature   MCS (fragment): pBluescript multiple cloning site
   6000..6588    +  misc_feature   WPRE: woodchuck hepatitis virus posttranscriptional regulatory element
   6525..7106    +  CDS            nef (fragment): NEF_HV1H2 - Experimental evidence at protein level: Swiss-Prot protein existence level 1. Extracellular Nef protein targets CD4(+) T-lymphocytes for apoptosis by interacting with CXCR4 surface receptors. From Human immunodeficiency virus type 1 group M subtype B (isolate HXB2) (HIV-1).
   7113..7293    +  LTR            5' LTR (truncated): truncated 5' long terminal repeat (LTR) from HIV-1
   7325..7549    +  polyA_signal   bGH poly(A) signal: bovine growth hormone polyadenylation signal
   7553..7574    +  promoter       SV40 promoter (fragment): SV40 enhancer and early promoter
   7595..8023    +  rep_origin     f1 ori (sequence partly withheld): f1 bacteriophage origin of replication; arrow indicates direction of (+) strand synthesis
   8037..8366    +  promoter       SV40 promoter: SV40 enhancer and early promoter
   8414..8461    +  promoter       EM7 promoter: synthetic bacterial promoter&nbsp
   8480..8854    +  CDS            BleoR: antibiotic-binding protein; Sh ble from Streptoalloteichus hindustanus; confers resistance to bleomycin, phleomycin, and Zeocin™
   8864..8989    +  CDS            ble (fragment): BLE_KLEPN - Experimental evidence at protein level: Swiss-Prot protein existence level 1. Binding protein with a strong affinity to the bleomycin family of antibiotics. Binds to CL990; an antimitotic-antibiotic compound. From Klebsiella pneumoniae.
   8984..9105    +  polyA_signal   SV40 poly(A) signal: SV40 polyadenylation signal
   9176..9198    -  protein_bind   lac operator (fragment): The lac repressor binds to the lac operator to inhibit transcription in E. coli. This inhibition can be relieved by adding lactose or isopropyl-β-D-thiogalactopyranoside (IPTG). lac repressor encoded by lacI
   9202..9232    -  promoter       lac promoter: promoter for the E. coli lac operon
   9247..9268    -  protein_bind   CAP binding site: CAP binding activates transcription in the presence of cAMP. E. coli catabolite activator protein
   9281..9373    -  CDS            lacI (fragment): lac repressor; lacI; The lac repressor binds to the lac operator to inhibit transcription in E. coli. This inhibition can be relieved by adding lactose or isopropyl-β-D-thiogalactopyranoside (IPTG).
   9556..10144   -  rep_origin     ori: high-copy-number ColE1/pMB1/pBR322/pUC origin of replication
  10315..11175   -  CDS            AmpR: β-lactamase; bla; confers resistance to ampicillin, carbenicillin, and related antibiotics
  11176..11280   -  promoter       AmpR promoter: bla
  11309..36      -  misc_feature   bom (fragment) (across the origin): basis of mobility region from pBR322
>Addgene plasmid #185722 | FUGW-UBC-EGFP-2A-BoNT-B (LC) | addgene full sequence | sequence record 365711 | Addgene NGS Result
ACAATCTGCTCTGATGCCGCATAGTTAAGCCAGTATCTGCTCCCTGCTTGTGTGTTGGAGGTCGCTGAGT
AGTGCGCGAGCAAAATTTAAGCTACAACAAGGCAAGGCTTGACCGACAATTGCATGAAGAATCTGCTTAG
GGTTAGGCGTTTTGCGCTGCTTCGCGATGTACGGGCCAGATATACGCGTTGACATTGATTATTGACTAGT
TATTAATAGTAATCAATTACGGGGTCATTAGTTCATAGCCCATATATGGAGTTCCGCGTTACATAACTTA
CGGTAAATGGCCCGCCTGGCTGACCGCCCAACGACCCCCGCCCATTGACGTCAATAATGACGTATGTTCC
CATAGTAACGCCAATAGGGACTTTCCATTGACGTCAATGGGTGGAGTATTTACGGTAAACTGCCCACTTG
GCAGTACATCAAGTGTATCATATGCCAAGTACGCCCCCTATTGACGTCAATGACGGTAAATGGCCCGCCT
GGCATTATGCCCAGTACATGACCTTATGGGACTTTCCTACTTGGCAGTACATCTACGTATTAGTCATCGC
TATTACCATGGTGATGCGGTTTTGGCAGTACATCAATGGGCGTGGATAGCGGTTTGACTCACGGGGATTT
CCAAGTCTCCACCCCATTGACGTCAATGGGAGTTTGTTTTGGCACCAAAATCAACGGGACTTTCCAAAAT
GTCGTAACAACTCCGCCCCATTGACGCAAATGGGCGGTAGGCGTGTACGGTGGGAGGTCTATATAAGCAG
CGCGTTTTGCCTGTACTGGGTCTCTCTGGTTAGACCAGATCTGAGCCTGGGAGCTCTCTGGCTAACTAGG
GAACCCACTGCTTAAGCCTCAATAAAGCTTGCCTTGAGTGCTTCAAGTAGTGTGTGCCCGTCTGTTGTGT
GACTCTGGTAACTAGAGATCCCTCAGACCCTTTTAGTCAGTGTGGAAAATCTCTAGCAGTGGCGCCCGAA
CAGGGACTTGAAAGCGAAAGGGAAACCAGAGGAGCTCTCTCGACGCAGGACTCGGCTTGCTGAAGCGCGC
ACGGCAAGAGGCGAGGGGCGGCGACTGGTGAGTACGCCAAAAATTTTGACTAGCGGAGGCTAGAAGGAGA
GAGATGGGTGCGAGAGCGTCAGTATTAAGCGGGGGAGAATTAGATCGCGATGGGAAAAAATTCGGTTAAG
GCCAGGGGGAAAGAAAAAATATAAATTAAAACATATAGTATGGGCAAGCAGGGAGCTAGAACGATTCGCA
GTTAATCCTGGCCTGTTAGAAACATCAGAAGGCTGTAGACAAATACTGGGACAGCTACAACCATCCCTTC
AGACAGGATCAGAAGAACTTAGATCATTATATAATACAGTAGCAACCCTCTATTGTGTGCATCAAAGGAT
AGAGATAAAAGACACCAAGGAAGCTTTAGACAAGATAGAGGAAGAGCAAAACAAAAGTAAGACCACCGCA
CAGCAAGCGGCCGCTGATCTTCAGACCTGGAGGAGGAGATATGAGGGACAATTGGAGAAGTGAATTATAT
AAATATAAAGTAGTAAAAATTGAACCATTAGGAGTAGCACCCACCAAGGCAAAGAGAAGAGTGGTGCAGA
GAGAAAAAAGAGCAGTGGGAATAGGAGCTTTGTTCCTTGGGTTCTTGGGAGCAGCAGGAAGCACTATGGG
CGCAGCGTCAATGACGCTGACGGTACAGGCCAGACAATTATTGTCTGGTATAGTGCAGCAGCAGAACAAT
TTGCTGAGGGCTATTGAGGCGCAACAGCATCTGTTGCAACTCACAGTCTGGGGCATCAAGCAGCTCCAGG
CAAGAATCCTGGCTGTGGAAAGATACCTAAAGGATCAACAGCTCCTGGGGATTTGGGGTTGCTCTGGAAA
ACTCATTTGCACCACTGCTGTGCCTTGGAATGCTAGTTGGAGTAATAAATCTCTGGAACAGATTTGGAAT
CACACGACCTGGATGGAGTGGGACAGAGAAATTAACAATTACACAAGCTTAATACACTCCTTAATTGAAG
AATCGCAAAACCAGCAAGAAAAGAATGAACAAGAATTATTGGAATTAGATAAATGGGCAAGTTTGTGGAA
TTGGTTTAACATAACAAATTGGCTGTGGTATATAAAATTATTCATAATGATAGTAGGAGGCTTGGTAGGT
TTAAGAATAGTTTTTGCTGTACTTTCTATAGTGAATAGAGTTAGGCAGGGATATTCACCATTATCGTTTC
AGACCCACCTCCCAACCCCGAGGGGACCCGACAGGCCCGAAGGAATAGAAGAAGAAGGTGGAGAGAGAGA
CAGAGACAGATCCATTCGATTAGTGAACGGATCGGCACTGCGTGCGCCAATTCTGCAGACAAATGGCAGT
ATTCATCCACAATTTTAAAAGAAAAGGGGGGATTGGGGGGTACAGTGCAGGGGAAAGAATAGTAGACATA
ATAGCAACAGACATACAAACTAAAGAATTACAAAAACAAATTACAAAAATTCAAAATTTTCGGGTTTATT
ACAGGGACAGCAGAGATCCAGTTTGGTTAATTAACCCGTGTCGGCTCCAGATCTGGCCTCCGCGCCGGGT
TTTGGCGCCTCCCGCGGGCGCCCCCCTCCTCACGGCGAGCGCTGCCACGTCAGACGAAGGGCGCAGCGAG
CGTCCTGATCCTTCCGCCCGGACGCTCAGGACAGCGGCCCGCTGCTCATAAGACTCGGCCTTAGAACCCC
AGTATCAGCAGAAGGACATTTTAGGACGGGACTTGGGTGACTCTAGGGCACTGGTTTTCTTTCCAGAGAG
CGGAACAGGCGAGGAAAAGTAGTCCCTTCTCGGCGATTCTGCGGAGGGATCTCCGTGGGGCGGTGAACGC
CGATGATTATATAAGGACGCGCCGGGTGTGGCACAGCTAGTTCCGTCGCAGCCGGGATTTGGGTCGCGGT
TCTTGTTTGTGGATCGCTGTGATCGTCACTTGGTGAGTAGCGGGCTGCTGGGCTGGCCGGGGCTTTCGTG
GCCGCCGGGCCGCTCGGTGGGACGGAAGCGTGTGGAGAGACCGCCAAGGGCTGTAGTCTGGGTCCGCGAG
CAAGGTTGCCCTGAACTGGGGGTTGGGGGGAGCGCAGCAAAATGGCGGCTGTTCCCGAGTCTTGAATGGA
AGACGCTTGTGAGGCGGGCTGTGAGGTCGTTGAAACAAGGTGGGGGGCATGGTGGGCGGCAAGAACCCAA
GGTCTTGAGGCCTTCGCTAATGCGGGAAAGCTCTTATTCGGGTGAGATGGGCTGGGGCACCATCTGGGGA
CCCTGACGTGAAGTTTGTCACTGACTGGAGAACTCGGTTTGTCGTCTGTTGCGGGGGCGGCAGTTATGGC
GGTGCCGTTGGGCAGTGCACCCGTACCTTTGGGAGCGCGCGCCCTCGTCGTGTCGTGACGTCACCCGTTC
TGTTGGCTTATAATGCAGGGTGGGGCCACCTGCCGGTAGGTGTGCGGTAGGCTTTTCTCCGTCGCAGGAC
GCAGGGTTCGGGCCTAGGGTAGGCTCTCCTGAATCGACAGGCGCCGGACCTCTGGTGAGGGGAGGGATAA
GTGAGGCGTCAGTTTCTTTGGTCGGTTTTATGTACCTATCTTCTTAAGTAGCTGAAGCTCCGGTTTTGAA
CTATGCGCTCGGGGTTGGCGAGTGTGTTTTGTGAAGTTTTTTAGGCACCTTTTGAAATGTAATCATTTGG
GTCAATATGTAATTTTCAGTGTTAGACTAGTAAATTGTCCGCTAAATTCTGGCCGTTTTTGGCTTTTTTG
TTAGACGAAGCTTGGGCTGCAGGTCGACTCTAGAGGATCCCCGGGTACCGGTCGCCACCATGGTGAGCAA
GGGCGAGGAGCTGTTCACCGGGGTGGTGCCCATCCTGGTCGAGCTGGACGGCGACGTAAACGGCCACAAG
TTCAGCGTGTCCGGCGAGGGCGAGGGCGATGCCACCTACGGCAAGCTGACCCTGAAGTTCATCTGCACCA
CCGGCAAGCTGCCCGTGCCCTGGCCCACCCTCGTGACCACCCTGACCTACGGCGTGCAGTGCTTCAGCCG
CTACCCCGACCACATGAAGCAGCACGACTTCTTCAAGTCCGCCATGCCCGAAGGCTACGTCCAGGAGCGC
ACCATCTTCTTCAAGGACGACGGCAACTACAAGACCCGCGCCGAGGTGAAGTTCGAGGGCGACACCCTGG
TGAACCGCATCGAGCTGAAGGGCATCGACTTCAAGGAGGACGGCAACATCCTGGGGCACAAGCTGGAGTA
CAACTACAACAGCCACAACGTCTATATCATGGCCGACAAGCAGAAGAACGGCATCAAGGTGAACTTCAAG
ATCCGCCACAACATCGAGGACGGCAGCGTGCAGCTCGCCGACCACTACCAGCAGAACACCCCCATCGGCG
ACGGCCCCGTGCTGCTGCCCGACAACCACTACCTGAGCACCCAGTCCGCCCTGAGCAAAGACCCCAACGA
GAAGCGCGATCACATGGTCCTGCTGGAGTTCGTGACCGCCGCCGGGATCACTCTCGGCATGGACGAGCTG
TACAAGGCGCGCCAAATTGTCGCTCCTGTCAAACAAACTCTTAACTTTGATTTACTCAAACTGGCTGGGG
ATGTAGAAAGCAATCCAGGTCCAGCTAGCATGCCAGTTACAATAAATAATTTTAATTATAATGATCCTAT
TGATAATAATAATATTATTATGATGGAGCCTCCATTTGCGAGAGGTACGGGGAGATATTATAAAGCTTTT
AAAATCACAGATCGTATTTGGATAATACCGGAAAGATATACTTTTGGATATAAACCTGAGGATTTTAATA
AAAGTTCCGGTATTTTTAATAGAGATGTTTGTGAATATTATGATCCAGATTACTTAAATACTAATGATAA
AAAGAATATATTTTTACAAACAATGATCAAGTTATTTAATAGAATCAAATCAAAACCATTGGGTGAAAAG
TTATTAGAGATGATTATAAATGGTATACCTTATCTTGGAGATAGACGTGTTCCACTCGAAGAGTTTAACA
CAAACATTGCTAGTGTAACTGTTAATAAATTAATCAGTAATCCAGGAGAAGTGGAGCGAAAAAAAGGTAT
TTTCGCAAATTTAATAATATTTGGACCTGGGCCAGTTTTAAATGAAAATGAGACTATAGATATAGGTATA
CAAAATCATTTTGCATCAAGGGAAGGCTTCGGGGGTATAATGCAAATGAAGTTTTGCCCAGAATATGTAA
GCGTATTTAATAATGTTCAAGAAAACAAAGGCGCAAGTATATTTAATAGACGTGGATATTTTTCAGATCC
AGCCTTGATATTAATGCATGAACTTATACATGTTTTACATGGATTATATGGCATTAAAGTAGATGATTTA
CCAATTGTACCAAATGAAAAAAAATTTTTTATGCAATCTACAGATGCTATACAGGCAGAAGAACTATATA
CATTTGGAGGACAAGATCCCAGCATCATAACTCCTTCTACGGATAAAAGTATCTATGATAAAGTTTTGCA
AAATTTTAGAGGGATAGTTGATAGACTTAACAAGGTTTTAGTTTGCATATCAGATCCTAACATTAATATT
AATATATATAAAAATAAATTTAAAGATAAATATAAATTCGTTGAAGATTCTGAGGGAAAATATAGTATAG
ATGTAGAAAGTTTTGATAAATTATATAAAAGCTTAATGTTTGGTTTTACAGAAACTAATATAGCAGAAAA
TTATAAAATAAAAACTAGAGCTTCTTATTTTAGTGATTCCTTACCACCAGTAAAAATAAAAAATTTATTA
GATAATGAAATCTATACTATAGAGGAAGGGTTTAATATATCTGATAAAGATATGGAAAAAGAATATAGAG
GTCAGAATAAAGCTATAAATAAACAAGCTTATGAAGAAATTAGCAAGGAGCATTTGGCTGTATATAAGAT
ACAAATGTGTAAAAGTGTTAAATAAGAATTCGATATCAAGCTTATCGATAATCAACCTCTGGATTACAAA
ATTTGTGAAAGATTGACTGGTATTCTTAACTATGTTGCTCCTTTTACGCTATGTGGATACGCTGCTTTAA
TGCCTTTGTATCATGCTATTGCTTCCCGTATGGCTTTCATTTTCTCCTCCTTGTATAAATCCTGGTTGCT
GTCTCTTTATGAGGAGTTGTGGCCCGTTGTCAGGCAACGTGGCGTGGTGTGCACTGTGTTTGCTGACGCA
ACCCCCACTGGTTGGGGCATTGCCACCACCTGTCAGCTCCTTTCCGGGACTTTCGCTTTCCCCCTCCCTA
TTGCCACGGCGGAACTCATCGCCGCCTGCCTTGCCCGCTGCTGGACAGGGGCTCGGCTGTTGGGCACTGA
CAATTCCGTGGTGTTGTCGGGGAAATCATCGTCCTTTCCTTGGCTGCTCGCCTGTGTTGCCACCTGGATT
CTGCGCGGGACGTCCTTCTGCTACGTCCCTTCGGCCCTCAATCCAGCGGACCTTCCTTCCCGCGGCCTGC
TGCCGGCTCTGCGGCCTCTTCCGCGTCTTCGCCTTCGCCCTCAGACGAGTCGGATCTCCCTTTGGGCCGC
CTCCCCGCATCGATACCGTCGACCTCGAGACCTAGAAAAACATGGAGCAATCACAAGTAGCAATACAGCA
GCTACCAATGCTGATTGTGCCTGGCTAGAAGCACAAGAGGAGGAGGAGGTGGGTTTTCCAGTCACACCTC
AGGTACCTTTAAGACCAATGACTTACAAGGCAGCTGTAGATCTTAGCCACTTTTTAAAAGAAAAGGGGGG
ACTGGAAGGGCTAATTCACTCCCAACGAAGACAAGATATCCTTGATCTGTGGATCTACCACACACAAGGC
TACTTCCCTGATTGGCAGAACTACACACCAGGGCCAGGGATCAGATATCCACTGACCTTTGGATGGTGCT
ACAAGCTAGTACCAGTTGAGCAAGAGAAGGTAGAAGAAGCCAATGAAGGAGAGAACACCCGCTTGTTACA
CCCTGTGAGCCTGCATGGGATGGATGACCCGGAGAGAGAAGTATTAGAGTGGAGGTTTGACAGCCGCCTA
GCATTTCATCACATGGCCCGAGAGCTGCATCCGGACTGTACTGGGTCTCTCTGGTTAGACCAGATCTGAG
CCTGGGAGCTCTCTGGCTAACTAGGGAACCCACTGCTTAAGCCTCAATAAAGCTTGCCTTGAGTGCTTCA
AGTAGTGTGTGCCCGTCTGTTGTGTGACTCTGGTAACTAGAGATCCCTCAGACCCTTTTAGTCAGTGTGG
AAAATCTCTAGCAGGGCCCGTTTAAACCCGCTGATCAGCCTCGACTGTGCCTTCTAGTTGCCAGCCATCT
GTTGTTTGCCCCTCCCCCGTGCCTTCCTTGACCCTGGAAGGTGCCACTCCCACTGTCCTTTCCTAATAAA
ATGAGGAAATTGCATCGCATTGTCTGAGTAGGTGTCATTCTATTCTGGGGGGTGGGGTGGGGCAGGACAG
CAAGGGGGAGGATTGGGAAGACAATAGCAGGCATGCTGGGGATGCGGTGGGCTCTATGGCTTCTGAGGCG
GAAAGAACCAGCTGGGGCTCTAGGGGGTATCCCC
[124 nt withheld, positions 7595-7718]
C
[91 nt withheld, positions 7720-7810]
A
[49 nt withheld, positions 7812-7860]
CCTTTGACGTTGGAGTCCACGTTCTTT
[37 nt withheld, positions 7888-7924]
ACCCTATCTCGGTCTATTCTTTTGATTTATAAGGGATTTTGCCGATTTCGGCCTATTGGTTAAAAAATGA
GCTGATTTAACAAAAATTTAACGCGAATTAATTCTGTGGAATGTGTGTCAGTTAGGGTGTGGAAAGTCCC
CAGGCTCCCCAGCAGGCAGAAGTATGCAAAGCATGCATCTCAATTAGTCAGCAACCAGGTGTGGAAAGTC
CCCAGGCTCCCCAGCAGGCAGAAGTATGCAAAGCATGCATCTCAATTAGTCAGCAACCATAGTCCCGCCC
CTAACTCCGCCCATCCCGCCCCTAACTCCGCCCAGTTCCGCCCATTCTCCGCCCCATGGCTGACTAATTT
TTTTTATTTATGCAGAGGCCGAGGCCGCCTCTGCCTCTGAGCTATTCCAGAAGTAGTGAGGAGGCTTTTT
TGGAGGCCTAGGCTTTTGCAAAAAGCTCCCGGGAGCTTGTATATCCATTTTCGGATCTGATCAGCACGTG
TTGACAATTAATCATCGGCATAGTATATCGGCATAGTATAATACGACAAGGTGAGGAACTAAACCATGGC
CAAGTTGACCAGTGCCGTTCCGGTGCTCACCGCGCGCGACGTCGCCGGAGCGGTCGAGTTCTGGACCGAC
CGGCTCGGGTTCTCCCGGGACTTCGTGGAGGACGACTTCGCCGGTGTGGTCCGGGACGACGTGACCCTGT
TCATCAGCGCGGTCCAGGACCAGGTGGTGCCGGACAACACCCTGGCCTGGGTGTGGGTGCGCGGCCTGGA
CGAGCTGTACGCCGAGTGGTCGGAGGTCGTGTCCACGAACTTCCGGGACGCCTCCGGGCCGGCCATGACC
GAGATCGGCGAGCAGCCGTGGGGGCGGGAGTTCGCCCTGCGCGACCCGGCCGGCAACTGCGTGCACTTCG
TGGCCGAGGAGCAGGACTGACACGTGCTACGAGATTTCGATTCCACCGCCGCCTTCTATGAAAGGTTGGG
CTTCGGAATCGTTTTCCGGGACGCCGGCTGGATGATCCTCCAGCGCGGGGATCTCATGCTGGAGTTCTTC
GCCCACCCCAACTTGTTTATTGCAGCTTATAATGGTTACAAATAAAGCAATAGCATCACAAATTTCACAA
ATAAAGCATTTTTTTCACTGCATTCTAGTTGTGGTTTGTCCAAACTCATCAATGTATCTTATCATGTCTG
TATACCGTCGACCTCTAGCTAGAGCTTGGCGTAATCATGGTCATAGCTGTTTCCTGTGTGAAATTGTTAT
CCGCTCACAATTCCACACAACATACGAGCCGGAAGCATAAAGTGTAAAGCCTGGGGTGCCTAATGAGTGA
GCTAACTCACATTAATTGCGTTGCGCTCACTGCCCGCTTTCCAGTCGGGAAACCTGTCGTGCCAGCTGCA
TTAATGAATCGGCCAACGCGCGGGGAGAGGCGGTTTGCGTATTGGGCGCTCTTCCGCTTCCTCGCTCACT
GACTCGCTGCGCTCGGTCGTTCGGCTGCGGCGAGCGGTATCAGCTCACTCAAAGGCGGTAATACGGTTAT
CCACAGAATCAGGGGATAACGCAGGAAAGAACATGTGAGCAAAAGGCCAGCAAAAGGCCAGGAACCGTAA
AAAGGCCGCGTTGCTGGCGTTTTTCCATAGGCTCCGCCCCCCTGACGAGCATCACAAAAATCGACGCTCA
AGTCAGAGGTGGCGAAACCCGACAGGACTATAAAGATACCAGGCGTTTCCCCCTGGAAGCTCCCTCGTGC
GCTCTCCTGTTCCGACCCTGCCGCTTACCGGATACCTGTCCGCCTTTCTCCCTTCGGGAAGCGTGGCGCT
TTCTCATAGCTCACGCTGTAGGTATCTCAGTTCGGTGTAGGTCGTTCGCTCCAAGCTGGGCTGTGTGCAC
GAACCCCCCGTTCAGCCCGACCGCTGCGCCTTATCCGGTAACTATCGTCTTGAGTCCAACCCGGTAAGAC
ACGACTTATCGCCACTGGCAGCAGCCACTGGTAACAGGATTAGCAGAGCGAGGTATGTAGGCGGTGCTAC
AGAGTTCTTGAAGTGGTGGCCTAACTACGGCTACACTAGAAGAACAGTATTTGGTATCTGCGCTCTGCTG
AAGCCAGTTACCTTCGGAAAAAGAGTTGGTAGCTCTTGATCCGGCAAACAAACCACCGCTGGTAGCGGTG
GTTTTTTTGTTTGCAAGCAGCAGATTACGCGCAGAAAAAAAGGATCTCAAGAAGATCCTTTGATCTTTTC
TACGGGGTCTGACGCTCAGTGGAACGAAAACTCACGTTAAGGGATTTTGGTCATGAGATTATCAAAAAGG
ATCTTCACCTAGATCCTTTTAAATTAAAAATGAAGTTTTAAATCAATCTAAAGTATATATGAGTAAACTT
GGTCTGACAGTTACCAATGCTTAATCAGTGAGGCACCTATCTCAGCGATCTGTCTATTTCGTTCATCCAT
AGTTGCCTGACTCCCCGTCGTGTAGATAACTACGATACGGGAGGGCTTACCATCTGGCCCCAGTGCTGCA
ATGATACCGCGAGACCCACGCTCACCGGCTCCAGATTTATCAGCAATAAACCAGCCAGCCGGAAGGGCCG
AGCGCAGAAGTGGTCCTGCAACTTTATCCGCCTCCATCCAGTCTATTAATTGTTGCCGGGAAGCTAGAGT
AAGTAGTTCGCCAGTTAATAGTTTGCGCAACGTTGTTGCCATTGCTACAGGCATCGTGGTGTCACGCTCG
TCGTTTGGTATGGCTTCATTCAGCTCCGGTTCCCAACGATCAAGGCGAGTTACATGATCCCCCATGTTGT
GCAAAAAAGCGGTTAGCTCCTTCGGTCCTCCGATCGTTGTCAGAAGTAAGTTGGCCGCAGTGTTATCACT
CATGGTTATGGCAGCACTGCATAATTCTCTTACTGTCATGCCATCCGTAAGATGCTTTTCTGTGACTGGT
GAGTACTCAACCAAGTCATTCTGAGAATAGTGTATGCGGCGACCGAGTTGCTCTTGCCCGGCGTCAATAC
GGGATAATACCGCGCCACATAGCAGAACTTTAAAAGTGCTCATCATTGGAAAACGTTCTTCGGGGCGAAA
ACTCTCAAGGATCTTACCGCTGTTGAGATCCAGTTCGATGTAACCCACTCGTGCACCCAACTGATCTTCA
GCATCTTTTACTTTCACCAGCGTTTCTGGGTGAGCAAAAACAGGAAGGCAAAATGCCGCAAAAAAGGGAA
TAAGGGCGACACGGAAATGTTGAATACTCATACTCTTCCTTTTTCAATATTATTGAAGCATTTATCAGGG
TTATTGTCTCATGAGCGGATACATATTTGAATGTATTTAGAAAAATAAACAAATAGGGGTTCCGCGCACA
TTTCCCCGAAAAGTGCCACCTGACGT
